Addgene plasmid #193757: PRC3MKO2
Purpose: Expresses mKO2 under the control of PR promoter, p15A origin of replication, Chloramphenicol selection
Depositing lab: Sangram Bagh. Depositing organization: Saha Institute of Nuclear Physics. Publication: A single layer artificial neural network type architecture with molecular engineered bacteria for reversible and irreversible computing. Sarkar K, Bonnerjee D, Srivastava R, Bagh S. Chem Sci. 2021 Nov 9;12(48):15821-15832. doi: 10.1039/d1sc01505b. eCollection 2021 Dec 15. PubMed 35024106.
Backbone
  Vector backbone: pZ
  Backbone size w/o insert (bp): 1990
  Total vector size (bp): 2647
  Vector type: Bacterial Expression
Growth in bacteria
  Bacterial resistance: Chloramphenicol, 25 μg/mL
  Growth temperature: 37°C
  Growth strain: DH5alpha
  Copy number: Low Copy
Gene/Insert
  Gene/Insert name: mKO2
  Species: Bacteria
  Insert size (bp): 657
  Promoter: PR
  Cloning method: Restriction Enzyme; 5′ cloning site KpnI (unknown if destroyed); 3′ cloning site XbaI (unknown if destroyed)
  Sequencing primers: 5′ TGGTGAGTGTGATTAAACCAGAGA; 3′ AATGTTGCCTTCGGTTTTCC
Terms and licenses: Academic/Nonprofit Terms; Industry Terms: Not Available to Industry
How to cite: PRC3MKO2 was a gift from Sangram Bagh (Addgene plasmid # 193757 ; http://n2t.net/addgene:193757 ; RRID:Addgene_193757)
