[The description below was written by a language model from this plasmid's Addgene catalogue record and pLannotate feature annotations shown in this document.]
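Description:
PRC3MKO2 is a small bacterial expression plasmid (about 2.6 kb) built on the modular pZ backbone and intended for use in Escherichia coli. It replicates from the p15A origin, which the catalogue entry lists as low copy and the annotation describes as medium copy. This origin is compatible with ColE1-type plasmids, so the construct can be maintained alongside other plasmids in the same cell. Selection is by chloramphenicol, provided by a chloramphenicol acetyltransferase (CmR) gene driven by its own cat promoter and followed by the phage lambda t0 terminator; this cassette lies on the opposite strand to the reporter. The annotation also flags a short fragment resembling the RSF ori next to p15A, which is probably a sequence-similarity hit rather than a second functional origin.

The payload is the coding sequence for mKO2, a constitutively fluorescent orange protein derived from the coral Verrillofungia concinna (the catalogue's species field says "Bacteria", which presumably refers to the expression host). It was cloned between KpnI and XbaI sites and is followed by the rrnB T1 transcription terminator. According to the catalogue entry, expression is driven by the PR promoter. The feature table does not annotate this promoter, but the short unannotated region upstream of the mKO2 coding sequence is where it would be expected. PR is classically the rightward promoter of phage lambda, repressed by the cI repressor, although the record does not spell out the regulator.

The associated publication concerns engineered bacteria that implement artificial neural network-type computing. This suggests the plasmid serves as an orange fluorescent output module in multi-plasmid synthetic gene circuits.
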