Features (pLannotate 1.2.2; 7 found; start..end, strand, type, name):
     89..742     +  CDS            mKO2: mKO2 is a basic (constitutively fluorescent) orange fluorescent protein published in 2008, derived from Verrillofungia concinna. It has moderate acid sensitivity.
    757..843     +  terminator     rrnB T1 terminator: Escherichia coli rrnB; transcription terminator T1 from the E. coli rrnB gene
    869..924     -  rep_origin     RSF ori (fragment): Plasmids containing the RSF 1030 origin of replication can be propagated in E. coli cells that contain additional plasmids with compatible origins.
   1012..1557    -  rep_origin     p15A ori: Plasmids containing the medium-copy-number p15A origin of replication can be propagated in E. coli cells that contain a second plasmid with the ColE1 origin.
   1671..1765    -  terminator     lambda t0 terminator: transcription terminator from phage lambda
   1786..2445    -  CDS            CmR: chloramphenicol acetyltransferase; cat; confers resistance to chloramphenicol
   2446..2548    -  promoter       cat promoter: promoter of the E. coli cat gene encoding chloramphenicol acetyltransferase
>Addgene plasmid #193757 | PRC3MKO2 | addgene full sequence | sequence record 389808 | Addgene NGS Result
CTCGAGTAACACCGTGCGTGTTGACTATTTTACCTCTGGCGGTGATAATGGTTGCATGTACGAATTCATT
AAAGAGGAGAAAGGTACCATGGTGAGTGTGATTAAACCAGAGATGAAGATGAGGTACTACATGGACGGCT
CCGTCAATGGGCATGAGTTCACAATTGAAGGTGAAGGCACAGGCAGACCTTACGAGGGACATCAAGAGAT
GACACTACGCGTCACAATGGCCGAGGGCGGGCCAATGCCTTTCGCGTTTGACTTAGTGTCACACGTGTTC
TGTTACGGCCACAGAGTATTTACTAAATATCCAGAAGAGATACCAGACTATTTCAAACAAGCATTTCCTG
AAGGCCTGTCATGGGAAAGGTCGTTGGAGTTCGAAGATGGTGGGTCCGCTTCAGTCAGTGCGCATATAAG
CCTTAGAGGAAACACCTTCTACCACAAATCCAAATTTACTGGGGTTAACTTTCCTGCCGATGGTCCTATC
ATGCAAAACCAAAGTGTTGATTGGGAGCCATCAACCGAGAAAATTACTGCCAGCGACGGAGTTCTGAAGG
GTGATGTTACGATGTACCTAAAACTTGAAGGAGGCGGCAATCACAAATGCCAAATGAAGACTACTTACAA
GGCGGCAAAAGAGATTCTTGAAATGCCAGGAGACCATTACATCGGCCATCGCCTCGTCAGGAAAACCGAA
GGCAACATTACTGAGCAGGTAGAAGATGCAGTAGCTCATAGCTAATCTAGAGGCATCAAATAAAACGAAA
GGCTCAGTCGAAAGACTGGGCCTTTCGTTTTATCTGTTGTTTGTCGGTGAACGCTCTCCTGAGTAGGACA
AATCCGCCGCCCTAGACCTAGGGATATATTCCGCTTCCTCGCTCACTGACTCGCTACGCTCGGTCGTTCG
ACTGCGGCGAGCGGAAATGGCTTACGAACGGGGCGGAGATTTCCTGGAAGATGCCAGGAAGATACTTAAC
AGGGAAGTGAGAGGGCCGCGGCAAAGCCGTTTTTCCATAGGCTCCGCCCCCCTGACAAGCATCACGAAAT
CTGACGCTCAAATCAGTGGTGGCGAAACCCGACAGGACTATAAAGATACCAGGCGTTTCCCCCTGGCGGC
TCCCTCGTGCGCTCTCCTGTTCCTGCCTTTCGGTTTACCGGTGTCATTCCGCTGTTATGGCCGCGTTTGT
CTCATTCCACGCCTGACACTCAGTTCCGGGTAGGCAGTTCGCTCCAAGCTGGACTGTATGCACGAACCCC
CCGTTCAGTCCGACCGCTGCGCCTTATCCGGTAACTATCGTCTTGAGTCCAACCCGGAAAGACATGCAAA
AGCACCACTGGCAGCAGCCACTGGTAATTGATTTAGAGGAGTTAGTCTTGAAGTCATGCGCCGGTTAAGG
CTAAACTGAAAGGACAAGTTTTGGTGACTGCGCTCCTCCAAGCCAGTTACCTCGGTTCAAAGAGTTGGTA
GCTCAGAGAACCTTCGAAAAACCGCCCTGCAAGGCGGTTTTTTCGTTTTCAGAGCAAGAGATTACGCGCA
GACCAAAACGATCTCAAGAAGATCATCTTATTAATCAGATAAAATATTTCTAGATTTCAGTGCAATTTAT
CTCTTCAAATGTAGCACCTGAAGTCAGCCCCATACGATATAAGTTGTTACTAGTGCTTGGATTCTCACCA
ATAAAAAACGCCCGGCGGCAACCGAGCGTTCTGAACAAATCCAGATGGAGTTCTGAGGTCATTACTGGAT
CTATCAACAGGAGTCCAAGCGAGCTCGATATCAAATTACGCCCCGCCCTGCCACTCATCGCAGTACTGTT
GTAATTCATTAAGCATTCTGCCGACATGGAAGCCATCACAAACGGCATGATGAACCTGAATCGCCAGCGG
CATCAGCACCTTGTCGCCTTGCGTATAATATTTGCCCATGGTGAAAACGGGGGCGAAGAAGTTGTCCATA
TTGGCCACGTTTAAATCAAAACTGGTGAAACTCACCCAGGGATTGGCTGAGACGAAAAACATATTCTCAA
TAAACCCTTTAGGGAAATAGGCCAGGTTTTCACCGTAACACGCCACATCTTGCGAATATATGTGTAGAAA
CTGCCGGAAATCGTCGTGGTATTCACTCCAGAGCGATGAAAACGTTTCAGTTTGCTCATGGAAAACGGTG
TAACAAGGGTGAACACTATCCCATATCACCAGCTCACCGTCTTTCATTGCCATACGGAATTCCGGATGAG
CATTCATCAGGCGGGCAAGAATGTGAATAAAGGCCGGATAAAACTTGTGCTTATTTTTCTTTACGGTCTT
TAAAAAGGCCGTAATATCCAGCTGAACGGTCTGGTTATAGGTACATTGAGCAACTGACTGAAATGCCTCA
AAATGTTCTTTACGATGCCATTGGGATATATCAACGGTGGTATATCCAGTGATTTTTTTCTCCATTTTAG
CTTCCTTAGCTCCTGAAAATCTCGATAACTCAAAAAATACGCCCGGTAGTGATCTTATTTCATTATGGTG
AAAGTTGGAACCTCTTACGTGCCGATCAACGTCTCATTTTCGCCAGATATCGACGTCTAAGAAACCATTA
TTATCATGACATTAACCTATAAAAATAGGCGTATCACGAGGCCCTTTCGTCTTCAC
